Addgene plasmid #46972: pCDH-puro-Bcl-XL
Purpose: lentiviral expression of Bcl-XL
Depositing lab: Jialiang Wang. Depositing organization: Vanderbilt University. Publication: Inhibition of BET bromodomain targets genetically diverse glioblastoma. Cheng Z, Gong Y, Ma Y, Lu K, Lu X, Pierce LA, Thompson RC, Muller S, Knapp S, Wang J. Clin Cancer Res. 2013 Apr 1;19(7):1748-59. doi: 10.1158/1078-0432.CCR-12-3066. Epub 2013 Feb 12. PubMed 23403638.
Backbone
  Vector backbone: PCDH-CMV-MCS-EF1-PURO
  Backbone manufacturer: System Biosciences
  Total vector size (bp): 7384
  Vector type: Mammalian Expression, Lentiviral
  Selectable markers: Puromycin
Growth in bacteria
  Bacterial resistance: Ampicillin, 100 μg/mL
  Growth temperature: 37°C
  Growth strain: Stbl3
  Copy number: Unknown
Gene/Insert
  Gene/Insert name: BCL2L1 (alt names: Bcl-XL; BCL2-like 1; BCLX)
  Species: H. sapiens (human)
  Insert size (bp): 700
  Entrez Gene: BCL2L1 (a.k.a. BCL-XL/S, BCL2L, BCLX, Bcl-X, PPP1R52)
  Promoter: CMV
  Cloning method: Restriction Enzyme; 5′ cloning site EcoRI (not destroyed); 3′ cloning site EcoRI (not destroyed)
  Sequencing primers: 5′ CMV-F
Terms and licenses: Academic/Nonprofit Terms; Industry Terms: Not Available to Industry
Depositor comments: Bcl-xL was cut from 3120 pSFFV-neo Bcl-XL(Addgene #8749) and subcloned into the EcoRI sites of pCDH-CMV-MCS-EF1-Puro.
How to cite: pCDH-puro-Bcl-XL was a gift from Jialiang Wang (Addgene plasmid # 46972 ; http://n2t.net/addgene:46972 ; RRID:Addgene_46972)
