[The description below was written by a language model from this plasmid's Addgene catalogue record and pLannotate feature annotations shown in this document.]
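Description:
pCDH-puro-Bcl-XL is a third-generation-style HIV-1-based lentiviral expression vector built on the pCDH-CMV-MCS-EF1-Puro backbone for delivering human Bcl-XL (BCL2L1) into mammalian cells. In bacteria it is maintained through a high-copy ColE1/pUC-type origin and selected with ampicillin via the AmpR (β-lactamase) gene. The catalogue lists a vector size of 7,384 bp, which appears to be the empty backbone, while the sequenced record is 8,174 nt, consistent with addition of the roughly 700 bp insert and flanking sequence.

The viral genome is transcribed from a chimeric RSV promoter fused to a truncated HIV-1 5' LTR, which makes production of genomic RNA in packaging cells independent of Tat. Downstream lie the Ψ packaging signal with a gag fragment, the Rev response element for nuclear export of unspliced RNA, and the cPPT/CTS element that aids nuclear import of the reverse-transcribed genome. The payload consists of two independent cassettes: the CMV promoter, with a partial enhancer annotated, drives the BCL2L1 coding sequence, and an EF-1α core promoter joined to an HTLV-1 LTR segment drives puromycin N-acetyltransferase for selection of transduced cells. A WPRE follows to enhance transcript stability and expression, and the unit ends in a truncated 3' LTR backed by an SV40 polyadenylation signal and SV40 origin.

The Bcl-XL fragment was excised from an earlier pSFFV-neo-based plasmid and subcloned into the EcoRI site of the polylinker. Because the same enzyme was used at both ends, orientation was not forced by the cloning, but the annotation places the coding sequence on the same strand as the CMV promoter. No epitope tag or reporter is annotated. The construct is used for stable overexpression of this anti-apoptotic protein, and the associated study concerned BET bromodomain inhibition in glioblastoma.
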