Features (pLannotate 1.2.2; 28 found; start..end, strand, type, name):
    414..506     +  CDS            lacI (fragment): lac repressor; lacI; The lac repressor binds to the lac operator to inhibit transcription in E. coli. This inhibition can be relieved by adding lactose or isopropyl-β-D-thiogalactopyranoside (IPTG).
    519..540     +  protein_bind   CAP binding site: CAP binding activates transcription in the presence of cAMP. E. coli catabolite activator protein
    555..585     +  promoter       lac promoter: promoter for the E. coli lac operon
    593..609     +  protein_bind   lac operator: The lac repressor binds to the lac operator to inhibit transcription in E. coli. This inhibition can be relieved by adding lactose or isopropyl-β-D-thiogalactopyranoside (IPTG). lac repressor encoded by lacI
    666..801     -  rep_origin     SV40 ori: SV40 origin of replication
    841..962     -  polyA_signal   SV40 poly(A) signal: SV40 polyadenylation signal
   1034..1214    -  LTR            5' LTR (truncated): truncated 5' long terminal repeat (LTR) from HIV-1
   1239..1346    -  CDS            nef (fragment): NEF_SIVS4 - Experimental evidence at protein level: Swiss-Prot protein existence level 1. Interferes with TCR signaling from the cell membrane. Interacts with CD247/TCRZ (TCR zeta chain) and exert potent down- regulation of cell surface TCR/CD3 complexes. From Simian immunodeficiency virus (isolate F236/smH4) (SIV-sm) (Simian immunodeficiency virus sooty mangabey monkey).
   1341..1929    -  misc_feature   WPRE: woodchuck hepatitis virus posttranscriptional regulatory element
   1936..2535    -  CDS            PuroR: puromycin N-acetyltransferase; pac from Streptomyces alboniger; confers resistance to puromycin
   2562..2830    -  LTR            5' LTR (truncated): truncated 5' long terminal repeat (LTR) from human T-cell leukemia virus (HTLV) type 1
   2843..3054    -  promoter       EF-1α core promoter: core promoter for human elongation factor EF-1α
   3146..3844    -  CDS            BCL2L1: B2CL1_HUMAN - Also known as BCL2L, BCLX. Experimental evidence at protein level: Swiss-Prot protein existence level 1. Isoform Bcl-X(S) promotes apoptosis. From Homo sapiens (Human).
   3966..4169    -  promoter       CMV promoter: human cytomegalovirus (CMV) immediate early promoter
   4170..4246    -  enhancer       CMV enhancer (fragment): human cytomegalovirus immediate early enhancer
   4259..4375    -  misc_feature   cPPT/CTS: central polypurine tract and central termination sequence of HIV-1
   4394..4494    -  CDS            Rev (fragment): human immunodeficiency virus 1 (HIV-1) Rev protein; rev; enhances nuclear export of unspliced and incompletely spliced viral mRNAs
   4871..5104    -  misc_feature   RRE: The Rev response element (RRE) of HIV-1 allows for Rev-dependent mRNA export from the nucleus to the cytoplasm.
   5275..5613    -  CDS            HIV-1 gag (fragment): gag protein from human immunodeficiency virus 1; gag
   5597..5722    -  misc_feature   HIV-1 Ψ: packaging signal of human immunodeficiency virus type 1
   5769..5949    -  LTR            5' LTR (truncated): truncated 5' long terminal repeat (LTR) from HIV-1
   5950..6176    -  promoter       RSV promoter: Rous sarcoma virus enhancer/promoter
   6190..6344    +  CDS            lacZα (fragment): LacZα fragment of β-galactosidase; lacZ fragment
   6350..6449    -  misc_feature   bom (fragment): basis of mobility region from pBR322
   6551..6586    -  CDS            rop (fragment): Rop protein, which maintains plasmids at low copy number; rop
   6681..6785    +  promoter       AmpR promoter: bla
   6786..7646    +  CDS            AmpR: β-lactamase; bla; confers resistance to ampicillin, carbenicillin, and related antibiotics
   7817..231     +  rep_origin     ori (across the origin): high-copy-number ColE1/pMB1/pBR322/pUC origin of replication
>Addgene plasmid #46972 | pCDH-puro-Bcl-XL | addgene full sequence | sequence record 372912 | Addgene NGS Result
ACCTACACCGAACTGAGATACCTACAGCGTGAGCTATGAGAAAGCGCCACGCTTCCCGAAGGGAGAAAGG
CGGACAGGTATCCGGTAAGCGGCAGGGTCGGAACAGGAGAGCGCACGAGGGAGCTTCCAGGGGGAAACGC
CTGGTATCTTTATAGTCCTGTCGGGTTTCGCCACCTCTGACTTGAGCGTCGATTTTTGTGATGCTCGTCA
GGGGGGCGGAGCCTATGGAAAAACGCCAGCAACGCGGCCTTTTTACGGTTCCTGGCCTTTTGCTGGCCTT
TTGCTCACATGTTCTTTCCTGCGTTATCCCCTGATTCTGTGGATAACCGTATTACCGCCTTTGAGTGAGC
TGATACCGCTCGCCGCAGCCGAACGACCGAGCGCAGCGAGTCAGTGAGCGAGGAAGCGGAAGAGCGCCCA
ATACGCAAACCGCCTCTCCCCGCGCGTTGGCCGATTCATTAATGCAGCTGGCACGACAGGTTTCCCGACT
GGAAAGCGGGCAGTGAGCGCAACGCAATTAATGTGAGTTAGCTCACTCATTAGGCACCCCAGGCTTTACA
CTTTATGCTTCCGGCTCGTATGTTGTGTGGAATTGTGAGCGGATAACAATTTCACACAGGAAACAGCTAT
GACATGATTACGAATTTGGTCTCTGCAAAAGTCTAGGCCTCCAAAAAAGCCTCCTCACTACTTCTGGAAT
AGCTCAGAGGCCGAGGCGGCCTCGGCCTCTGCATAAATAAAAAAAATTAGTCAGCCATGGGGCGGAGAAT
GGGCGGAACTGGGCGGAGTTAGGGGCGGGATGGGCGGAGTTAGGGGCGGGATAGCTAGAGCCAGACATGA
TAAGATACATTGATGAGTTTGGACAAACCACAACTAGAATGCAGTGAAAAAAATGCTTTATTTGTGAAAT
TTGTGATGCTATTGCTTTATTTGTAACCATTATAAGCTGCAATAAACAAGTTCCTCTCACTCTCTGATAT
TCATTTCTTTGCAAGTTATAAATACTGAATAATAAGATGACATGAACTACTACTGCTAGAGATTTTCCAC
ACTGACTAAAAGGGTCTGAGGGATCTCTAGTTACCAGAGTCACACAACAGACGGGCACACACTACTTGAA
GCACTCAAGGCAAGCTTTATTGAGGCTTAAGCAGTGGGTTCCCTAGTTAGCCAGAGAGCTCCCAGGCTCA
GATCTGGTCTAACCAGAGAGACCCAGTACAAGCAAAAAGCAGATCTTATCTTCGTTGGGAGTGAATTAGC
CCTTCCAGTCCCCCCTTTTCTTTTAAAAAGTGGCTAAGATCTACAGCTGCCTTGTAAGTCATTGGTCTTA
AAGGTACCAGGCGGGGAGGCGGCCCAAAGGGAGATCCGACTCGTCTGAGGGCGAAGGCGAAGACGCGGAA
GAGGCCGCAGAGCCGGCAGCAGGCCGCGGGAAGGAAGGTCCGCTGGATTGAGGGCCGAAGGGACGTAGCA
GAAGGACGTCCCGCGCAGAATCCAGGTGGCAACACAGGCGAGCAGCCAAGGAAAGGACGATGATTTCCCC
GACAACACCACGGAATTGTCAGTGCCCAACAGCCGAGCCCCTGTCCAGCAGCGGGCAAGGCAGGCGGCGA
TGAGTTCCGCCGTGGCAATAGGGAGGGGGAAAGCGAAAGTCCCGGAAAGGAGCTGACAGGTGGTGGCAAT
GCCCCAACCAGTGGGGGTTGCGTCAGCAAACACAGTGCACACCACGCCACGTTGCCTGACAACGGGCCAC
AACTCCTCATAAAGAGACAGCAACCAGGATTTATACAAGGAGGAGAAAATGAAAGCCATACGGGAAGCAA
TAGCATGATACAAAGGCATTAAAGCAGCGTATCCACATAGCGTAAAAGGAGCAACATAGTTAAGAATACC
AGTCAATCTTTCACAAATTTTGTAATCCAGAGGTTGATTGTCGACTCAGGCACCGGGCTTGCGGGTCATG
CACCAGGTGCGCGGTCCTTCGGGCACCTCGACGTCGGCGGTGACGGTGAAGCCGAGCCGCTCGTAGAAGG
GGAGGTTGCGGGGCGCGGAGGTCTCCAGGAAGGCGGGCACCCCGGCGCGCTCGGCCGCCTCCACTCCGGG
GAGCACGACGGCGCTGCCCAGACCCTTGCCCTGGTGGTCGGGCGAGACGCCGACGGTGGCCAGGAACCAC
GCGGGCTCCTTGGGCCGGTGCGGCGCCAGGAGGCCTTCCATCTGTTGCTGCGCGGCCAGCCGGGAACCGC
TCAACTCGGCCATGCGCGGGCCGATCTCGGCGAACACCGCCCCCGCTTCGACGCTCTCCGGCGTGGTCCA
GACCGCCACCGCGGCGCCGTCGTCCGCGACCCACACCTTGCCGATGTCGAGCCCGACGCGCGTGAGGAAG
AGTTCTTGCAGCTCGGTGACCCGCTCGATGTGGCGGTCCGGATCGACGGTGTGGCGCGTGGCGGGGTAGT
CGGCGAACGCGGCGGCGAGGGTGCGTACGGCCCTGGGGACGTCGTCGCGGGTGGCGAGGCGCACCGTGGG
CTTGTACTCGGTCATCTAGCGTAGGCGCCGGTCACAGCTTGGATCTGTAACGGCGCAGAACAGAAAACGA
AACAAAGACGTAGAGTTGAGCAAGCAGGGTCAGGCAAAGCGTGGAGAGCCGGCTGAGTCTAGGTAGGCTC
CAAGGGAGCGCCGGACAAAGGCCCGGTCTCGACCTGAGCTTTAAACTTACCTAGACGGCGGACGCAGTTC
AGGAGGCACCACAGGCGGGAGGCGGCAGAACGCGACTCAACCGGCGTGGATGGCGGCCTCAGGTAGGGCG
GCGGGCGCGTGAAGGAGAGATGCGAGCCCCTCGAAGCTTCAGCTGTGTTCTGGCGGCAAACCCGTTGCGA
AAAAGAACGTTCACGGCGACTACTGCACTTATATACGGTTCTCCCCCACCCTCGGGAAAAAGGCGGAGCC
AGTACACGACATCACTTTCCCAGTTTACCCCGCGCCACCTTCTCTAGGCACCCGTTCAATTGCCGACCCC
TCCCCCCAACTTCTCGGGGACTGTGGGCGATGTGCGCTCTGCCCACTGACGGGCACCGGAGCGATCGCAG
ATCCTTCGCGGCCGCGGATCCGATTTAAATTCGAATTCGTAGAGTGGATGGTCAGTGTCTGGTCATTTCC
GACTGAAGAGTGAGCCCAGCAGAACCACGCCGGCCACAGTCATGCCCGTCAGGAACCAGCGGTTGAAGCG
TTCCTGGCCCTTTCGGCTCTCGGCTGCTGCATTGTTCCCATAGAGTTCCACAAAAGTATCCCAGCCGCCG
TTCTCCTGGATCCAAGGCTCTAGGTGGTCATTCAGGTAAGTGGCCATCCAAGCTGCGATCCGACTCACCA
ATACCTGCATCTCCTTGTCTACGCTTTCCACGCACAGTGCCCCGCCGAAGGAGAAAAAGGCCACAATGCG
ACCCCAGTTTACCCCATCCCGGAAGAGTTCATTCACTACCTGTTCAAAGCTCTGATATGCTGTCCCTGGG
GTGATGTGGAGCTGGGATGTCAGGTCACTGAATGCCCGCCGGTACCGCAGTTCAAACTCGTCGCCTGCCT
CCCTCAGCGCTTGCTTTACTGCTGCCATGGGGATCACCTCCCGGGCATCCAAACTGCTGCTGTGGCCAGT
GGCTCCATTCACCGCGGGGCTGTCTGCCAGGTGCCAGGATGGGTTGCCATTGATGGCACTGGGGGTCTCC
ATCTCCGATTCAGTCCCTTCTGGGGCCTCAGTCCTGTTCTCTTCCACATCACTAAACTGACTCCAGCTGT
ATCCTTTCTGGGAAAGCTTGTAGGAGAGAAAGTCAACCACCAGCTCCCGGTTGCTCTGAGACATTTTTAT
AATAGGGATGGGCTCAACCAGTCCATTGTCCAAGAATTCGCTAGCTCTAGAATCTTCTATGGAGGTCAAA
ACAGCGTGGATGGCGTCTCCAGGCGATCTGACGGTTCACTAAACGAGCTCTGCTTATATAAACCTCCCAC
CGTACACGCCTACCGCCCATTTGCGTCAATGGGGCGGAGTTGTTACGACATTTTGGAAAGTCCCGTTGAT
TTTGGTGCCAAAACAAACTCCCATTGACGTCAATGGGGTGGAGACTTGGAAATCCCCGTGAGTCAAACCG
CTATCCACGCCCATTGATGTACTGCCAAAACCGCATCACCATGGTAATAGCGATGACTAATACGTAGATG
TACTGCCAAGTAGGAAAGTCCCATAAGGTCATGTACTGGGCATAATACTAGTATCGATAAAATTTTGAAT
TTTGTAATTTGTTTTTGTAATTCTTTAGTTTGTATGTCTGTTGCTATTATGTCTACTATTCTTTCCCCTG
CACTGTACCCCCCAATCCCCCCTTTTCTTTTAAAAGTTAACCGATACCGTCGAGATCCGTTCACTAATCG
AATGGATCTGTCTCTGTCTCTCTCTCCACCTTCTTCTTCTATTCCTTCGGGCCTGTCGGGTCCCCTCGGG
GTTGGGAGGTGGGTCTGAAACGATAATGGTGAATATCCCTGCCTAACTCTATTCACTATAGAAAGTACAG
CAAAAACTATTCTTAAACCTACCAAGCCTCCTACTATCATTATGAATAATTTTATATACCACAGCCAATT
TGTTATGTTAAACCAATTCCACAAACTTGCCCATTTATCTAATTCCAATAATTCTTGTTCATTCTTTTCT
TGCTGGTTTTGCGATTCTTCAATTAAGGAGTGTATTAAGCTTGTGTAATTGTTAATTTCTCTGTCCCACT
CCATCCAGGTCGTGTGATTCCAAATCTGTTCCAGAGATTTATTACTCCAACTAGCATTCCAAGGCACAGC
AGTGGTGCAAATGAGTTTTCCAGAGCAACCCCAAATCCCCAGGAGCTGTTGATCCTTTAGGTATCTTTCC
ACAGCCAGGATTCTTGCCTGGAGCTGCTTGATGCCCCAGACTGTGAGTTGCAACAGATGCTGTTGCGCCT
CAATAGCCCTCAGCAAATTGTTCTGCTGCTGCACTATACCAGACAATAATTGTCTGGCCTGTACCGTCAG
CGTCATTGACGCTGCGCCCATAGTGCTTCCTGCTGCTCCCAAGAACCCAAGGAACAAAGCTCCTATTCCC
ACTGCTCTTTTTTCTCTCTGCACCACTCTTCTCTTTGCCTTGGTGGGTGCTACTCCTAATGGTTCAATTT
TTACTACTTTATATTTATATAATTCACTTCTCCAATTGTCCCTCATATCTCCTCCTCCAGGTCTGAAGAT
CAGTGGCCGCTTGCTGTGCGGTGGTCTTACTTTTGTTTTGCTCTTCCTCTATCTTGTCTAAAGCTTCCTT
GGTGTCTTTTATCTCTATCCTTTGATGCACACAATAGAGGGTTGCTACTGTATTATATAATGATCTAAGT
TCTTCTGATCCTGTCTGAAGGGATGGTTGTAGCTGTCCCAGTATTTGTCTACAGCCTTCTGATGTTTCTA
ACAGGCCAGGATTAACTGCGAATCGTTCTAGCTCCCTGCTTGCCCATACTATATGTTTTAATTTATATTT
TTTCTTTCCCCCTGGCCTTAACCGAATTTTTTCCCATCGCGATCTAATTCTCCCCCGCTTAATACTGACG
CTCTCGCACCCATCTCTCTCCTTCTAGCCTCCGCTAGTCAAAATTTTTGGCGTACTCACCAGTCGCCGCC
CCTCGCCTCTTGCCGTGCGCGCTTCAGCAAGCCGAGTCCTGCGTCGAGAGAGCTCCTCTGGTTTCCCTTT
CGCTTTCAAGTCCCTGTTCGGGCGCCACTGCTAGAGATTTTCCACACTGACTAAAAGGGTCTGAGGGATC
TCTAGTTACCAGAGTCACACAACAGACGGGCACACACTACTTGAAGCACTCAAGGCAAGCTTTATTGAGG
CTTAAGCAGTGGGTTCCCTAGTTAGCCAGAGAGCTCCCAGGCTCAGATCTGGTCTAACCAGAGAGACCCG
TTTATGTATCGAGCTAGGCACTTAAATACAATATCTCTGCAATGCGGCAATTCAGTGGTTCGTCCAATCC
ATGTCAGACCCGTCTGTTGCCTTCCTAATAAGGCACGATCGTACCACCTTACTTCCACCAATCGGCATGC
ACGGTGCTTTTTCTCTCCTTGTAAGGCATGTTGCTAACTCATCGTTACCATGTTGCAAGACTACAAGAGT
ATTGCATAAGACTACACGCGTCAGCTTGGCACTGGCCGTCGTTTTACAACGTCGTGACTGGGAAAACCCT
GGCGTTACCCAACTTAATCGCCTTGCAGCACATCCCCCTTTCGCCAGCTGGCGTAATAGCGAAGAGGCCC
GCACCGATCGCCCTTCCCAACAGTTGCGCAGCCTGAATGGCGAATGGCGCCTGATGCGGTATTTTCTCCT
TACGCATCTGTGCGGTATTTCACACCGCATATGGTGCACTCTCAGTACAATCTGCTCTGATGCCGCATAG
TTAAGCCAGCCCCGACACCCGCCAACACCCGCTGACGCGCCCTGACGGGCTTGTCTGCTCCCGGCATCCG
CTTACAGACAAGCTGTGACCGTCTCCGGGAGCTGCATGTGTCAGAGGTTTTCACCGTCATCACCGAAACG
CGCGAGACGAAAGGGCCTCGTGATACGCCTATTTTTATAGGTTAATGTCATGATAATAATGGTTTCTTAG
ACGTCAGGTGGCACTTTTCGGGGAAATGTGCGCGGAACCCCTATTTGTTTATTTTTCTAAATACATTCAA
ATATGTATCCGCTCATGAGACAATAACCCTGATAAATGCTTCAATAATATTGAAAAAGGAAGAGTATGAG
TATTCAACATTTCCGTGTCGCCCTTATTCCCTTTTTTGCGGCATTTTGCCTTCCTGTTTTTGCTCACCCA
GAAACGCTGGTGAAAGTAAAAGATGCTGAAGATCAGTTGGGTGCACGAGTGGGTTACATCGAACTGGATC
TCAACAGCGGTAAGATCCTTGAGAGTTTTCGCCCCGAAGAACGTTTTCCAATGATGAGCACTTTTAAAGT
TCTGCTATGTGGCGCGGTATTATCCCGTATTGACGCCGGGCAAGAGCAACTCGGTCGCCGCATACACTAT
TCTCAGAATGACTTGGTTGAGTACTCACCAGTCACAGAAAAGCATCTTACGGATGGCATGACAGTAAGAG
AATTATGCAGTGCTGCCATAACCATGAGTGATAACACTGCGGCCAACTTACTTCTGACAACGATCGGAGG
ACCGAAGGAGCTAACCGCTTTTTTGCACAACATGGGGGATCATGTAACTCGCCTTGATCGTTGGGAACCG
GAGCTGAATGAAGCCATACCAAACGACGAGCGTGACACCACGATGCCTGTAGCAATGGCAACAACGTTGC
GCAAACTATTAACTGGCGAACTACTTACTCTAGCTTCCCGGCAACAATTAATAGACTGGATGGAGGCGGA
TAAAGTTGCAGGACCACTTCTGCGCTCGGCCCTTCCGGCTGGCTGGTTTATTGCTGATAAATCTGGAGCC
GGTGAGCGTGGGTCTCGCGGTATCATTGCAGCACTGGGGCCAGATGGTAAGCCCTCCCGTATCGTAGTTA
TCTACACGACGGGGAGTCAGGCAACTATGGATGAACGAAATAGACAGATCGCTGAGATAGGTGCCTCACT
GATTAAGCATTGGTAACTGTCAGACCAAGTTTACTCATATATACTTTAGATTGATTTAAAACTTCATTTT
TAATTTAAAAGGATCTAGGTGAAGATCCTTTTTGATAATCTCATGACCAAAATCCCTTAACGTGAGTTTT
CGTTCCACTGAGCGTCAGACCCCGTAGAAAAGATCAAAGGATCTTCTTGAGATCCTTTTTTTCTGCGCGT
AATCTGCTGCTTGCAAACAAAAAAACCACCGCTACCAGCGGTGGTTTGTTTGCCGGATCAAGAGCTACCA
ACTCTTTTTCCGAAGGTAACTGGCTTCAGCAGAGCGCAGATACCAAATACTGTTCTTCTAGTGTAGCCGT
AGTTAGGCCACCACTTCAAGAACTCTGTAGCACCGCCTACATACCTCGCTCTGCTAATCCTGTTACCAGT
GGCTGCTGCCAGTGGCGATAAGTCGTGTCTTACCGGGTTGGACTCAAGACGATAGTTACCGGATAAGGCG
CAGCGGTCGGGCTGAACGGGGGGTTCGTGCACACAGCCCAGCTTGGAGCGAACG
