>Addgene plasmid #46972 | pCDH-puro-Bcl-XL | addgene partial sequence | sequence record 68289 | CMV-F 5'-CGCAAATGGGCGGTAGGCGTG-3'
AGCAGAGCTCGTTTAGTGAACCGTCAGATCGCCTGGAGACGCCATCCACGCTGTTTTGACCTCCATAGAA
GATTCTAGAGCTAGCGAATTCTTGGACAATGGACTGGTTGAGCCCATCCCTATTATAAAAATGTCTCAGA
GCAACCGGGAGCTGGTGGTTGACTTTCTCTCCTACAAGCTTTCCCAGAAAGGATACAGCTGGAGTCAGTT
TAGTGATGTGGAAGAGAACAGGACTGAGGCCCCAGAAGGGACTGAATCGGAGATGGAGACCCCCAGTGCC
ATCAATGGCAACCCATCCTGGCACCTGGCAGACAGCCCCGCGGTGAATGGAGCCACTGGCCACAGCAGCA
GTTTGGATGCCCGGGAGGTGATCCCCATGGCAGCAGTAAAGCAAGCGCTGAGGGAGGCAGGCGACGAGTT
TGAACTGCGGTACCGGCGGGCATTCAGTGACCTGACATCCCAGCTCCACATCACCCCAGGGACAGCATAT
CAGAGCTTTGAACAGGTAGTGAATGAACTCTTCCGGGATGGGGTAAACTGGGGTCGCATTGTGGCCTTTT
TCTCCTTCGGCGGGGCACTGTGCGTGGAAAGCGTAGACAAGGAGATGCAGGTATTGGTGAGTCGGATCGC
AGCTTGGATGGCCACTTACCTGAATGACCACCTAGAGCCTTGGATCCAGGAGAACGGCGGCTGGGATACT
TTTGTGGAACTCTATGGGAACAATGCAGCAGCCGAGAGCCGAAAGGGCCAGGAACGCTTCAACCGCTGGT
TCCTGACGGGCATGACTGTGGCCGGCGTGGTTCTGCTGGGCTCACTCTTCAGTCGGAAATGACCAGACAC
TGACCATCCACTCTACGAATTCGAATTTAAATCGGATCC
